Addgene plasmid #17574: pBPGw
Depositing lab: Gerald Rubin. Depositing organization: HHMI, Janelia Research Campus. Publication: Tools for Neuroanatomy and Neurogenetics in Drosophila. Pfeiffer BD, Jenett A, Hammonds AS, Ngo TT, Misra S, Murphy C, Scully A, Carlson JW, Wan KH, Laverty TR, Mungall C, Svirskas R, Kadonaga JT, Doe CQ, Eisen MB, Celniker SE, Rubin GM.. Tools for neuroanatomy and neurogenetics in Drosophila 10.1073/pnas.0803697105 PubMed 18621688.
Backbone
  Vector backbone: pBDP
  Backbone size w/o insert (bp): 8902
  Vector type: Insect Expression
Growth in bacteria
  Bacterial resistance: Chloramphenicol and Ampicillin, 25 & 100 μg/mL
  Growth temperature: 37°C
  Growth strain: DB3.1
  Growth instructions: Bacterial Strain DB3.1 (Invitrogen) or similar must be used to propagate plasmids carrying the ccdB gene.
  Copy number: High Copy
Gene/Insert
  Gene/Insert name: GAL4
  Species: S. cerevisiae (budding yeast)
  Insert size (bp): 2646
  Entrez Gene: GAL4 (a.k.a. YPL248C, GAL81)
  Cloning method: Restriction Enzyme; 5′ cloning site KpnI (not destroyed); 3′ cloning site NotI (not destroyed)
  Sequencing primers: 5′ BDP F (bp 11,503): AAATAGGGGTTCCGCGCACAT; 3′ BDP R (bp 5,286) : ATAATGGTGCAGGGCGCTGAC
Resource information
  A portion of this plasmid was derived from a plasmid made by: GAL4 leader, CDS, and hsp70 polyA were cloned from pGaTB (via DGRC).
Terms and licenses: Academic/Nonprofit Terms; Industry Terms: Not Available to Industry
Depositor comments: pBPGw is a modular Gateway compatible promoter-less GAL4 vector amenable to high throughput in vitro cloning using Invitrogen LR clonase and specific in vivo genomic targeting using PhiC31 integrase. In addition the GAL4 CDS and yeast transcriptional terminator can easily be substituted for another driver by a directional 5' KpnI to 3' HindIII digest.
How to cite: pBPGw was a gift from Gerald Rubin (Addgene plasmid # 17574 ; http://n2t.net/addgene:17574 ; RRID:Addgene_17574)
