[The description below was written by a language model from this plasmid's Addgene catalogue record.]
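Description:
pBPGw is a Drosophila (insect expression) transformation vector built on the pBDP backbone and designed as a modular, Gateway-compatible, promoter-less GAL4 driver. It is a high-copy plasmid selected in bacteria with ampicillin and chloramphenicol. Because it carries the ccdB counter-selection gene typical of Gateway destination cassettes, it has to be maintained in a ccdB-tolerant strain such as DB3.1. The chloramphenicol resistance is presumably part of that same cassette, although no feature table is provided to confirm the layout.

The payload is the Saccharomyces cerevisiae GAL4 transcription factor coding sequence, an insert of about 2.6 kb placed between KpnI and NotI sites that both remain intact. The GAL4 leader, coding sequence and hsp70 polyadenylation signal were taken from pGaTB. The vector supplies no promoter of its own. Instead, candidate enhancer or regulatory fragments held in entry clones are transferred upstream of GAL4 by an in vitro LR clonase reaction, which replaces the ccdB cassette and suits the vector to high-throughput cloning. The resulting constructs are inserted at defined genomic docking sites in the fly using PhiC31 integrase, so different regulatory fragments can be compared at the same chromosomal position without the position effects of random insertion. The depositor also notes that the GAL4 coding sequence and its yeast transcriptional terminator can be exchanged for another driver by a directional KpnI-to-HindIII digest.

The vector is typically used to generate collections of GAL4 driver lines, in which genomic fragments direct patterned GAL4 expression that in turn activates UAS-linked transgenes. This fits its origin in a toolkit for Drosophila neuroanatomy and neurogenetics.
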