>Addgene plasmid #17574 | pBPGw | depositor partial sequence | sequence record 8674 | Author sequence
TAAGAAACCATTATTATCATGACATTAACCTATAAAAATAGGCGTATCACGAGGCCCTTTCGTCTTCAAG
AATTCGTTTATCACAAGTTTGTACAAAAAAGCTGAACGAGAAACGTAAAATGATATAAATATCAATATAT
TAAATTAGATTTTGCATAAAAAACAGACTACATAATACTGTAAAACACAACATATCCAGTCACTATGGCG
GCCGCATTAGGCACCCCAGGCTTTACACTTTATGCTTCCGGCTCGTATAATGTGTGGATTTTGAGTTAGG
ATCCGTCGAGATTTTCAGGAGCTAAGGAAGCTAAAATGGAGAAAAAAATCACTGGATATACCACCGTTGA
TATATCCCAATGGCATCGTAAAGAACATTTTGAGGCATTTCAGTCAGTTGCTCAATGTACCTATAACCAG
ACCGTTCAGCTGGATATTACGGCCTTTTTAAAGACCGTAAAGAAAAATAAGCACAAGTTTTATCCGGCCT
TTATTCACATTCTTGCCCGCCTGATGAATGCTCATCCGGAATTCCGTATGGCAATGAAAGACGGTGAGCT
GGTGATATGGGATAGTGTTCACCCTTGTTACACCGTTTTCCATGAGCAAACTGAAACGTTTTCATCGCTC
TGGAGTGAATACCACGACGATTTCCGGCAGTTTCTACACATATATTCGCAAGATGTGGCGTGTTACGGTG
AAAACCTGGCCTATTTCCCTAAAGGGTTTATTGAGAATATGTTTTTCGTCTCAGCCAATCCCTGGGTGAG
TTTCACCAGTTTTGATTTAAACGTGGCCAATATGGACAACTTCTTCGCCCCCGTTTTCACCATGGGCAAA
TATTATACGCAAGGCGACAAGGTGCTGATGCCGCTGGCGATTCAGGTTCATCATGCCGTTTGTGATGGCT
TCCATGTCGGCAGAATGCTTAATGAATTACAACAGTACTGCGATGAGTGGCAGGGCGGGGCGTAAACGCG
TGGATCCGGCTTACTAAAAGCCAGATAACAGTATGCGTATTTGCGCGCTGATTTTTGCGGTATAAGAATA
TATACTGATATGTATACCCGAAGTATGTCAAAAAGAGGTATGCTATGAAGCAGCGTATTACAGTGACAGT
TGACAGCGACAGCTATCAGTTGCTCAAGGCATATATGATGTCAATATCTCCGGTCTGGTAAGCACAACCA
TGCAGAATGAAGCCCGTCGTCTGCGTGCCGAACGCTGGAAAGCGGAAAATCAGGAAGGGATGGCTGAGGT
CGCCCGGTTTATTGAAATGAACGGCTCTTTTGCTGACGAGAACAGGGGCTGGTGAAATGCAGTTTAAGGT
TTACACCTATAAAAGAGAGAGCCGTTATCGTCTGTTTGTGGATGTACAGAGTGATATTATTGACACGCCC
GGGCGACGGATGGTGATCCCCCTGGCCAGTGCACGTCTGCTGTCAGATAAAGTCTCCCGTGAACTTTACC
CGGTGGTGCATATCGGGGATGAAAGCTGGCGCATGATGACCACCGATATGGCCAGTGTGCCGGTCTCCGT
TATCGGGGAAGAAGTGGCTGATCTCAGCCACCGCGAAAATGACATCAAAAACGCCATTAACCTGATGTTC
TGGGGAATATAAATGTCAGGCTCCCTTATACACAGCCAGTCTGCAGGTCGACCATAGTGACTGGATATGT
TGTGTTTTACAGTATTATGTAGTCTGTTTTTTATGCAAAATCTAATTTAATATATTGATATTTATATCAT
TTTACGTTTCTCGTTCAGCTTTCTTGTACAAAGTGGTGATAAACGGCCGGCCAGATCTGGTACCAGATCC
GGGATCCCGTAAGCAAATAAACAAGCGCAGCTGAACAAGCTAAACAATCTGCAGCCCAAGCTTGAAGCAA
GCCTCCTGAAAGATGAAGCTACTGTCTTCTATCGAACAAGCATGCGATATTTGCCGACTTAAAAAGCTCA
AGTGCTCCAAAGAAAAACCGAAGTGCGCCAAGTGTCTGAAGAACAACTGGGAGTGTCGCTACTCTCCCAA
AACCAAAAGGTCTCCGCTGACTAGGGCACATCTGACAGAAGTGGAATCAAGGCTAGAAAGACTGGAACAG
CTATTTCTACTGATTTTTCCTCGAGAAGACCTTGACATGATTTTGAAAATGGATTCTTTACAGGATATAA
AAGCATTGTTAACAGGATTATTTGTACAAGATAATGTGAATAAAGATGCCGTCACAGATAGATTGGCTTC
AGTGGAGACTGATATGCCTCTAACATTGAGACAGCATAGAATAAGTGCGACATCATCATCGGAAGAGAGT
AGTAACAAAGGTCAAAGACAGTTGACTGTATCGATTGACTCGGCAGCTCATCATGATAACTCCACAATTC
CGTTGGATTTTATGCCCAGGGATGCTCTTCATGGATTTGATTGGTCTGAAGAGGATGACATGTCGGATGG
CTTGCCCTTCCTGAAAACGGACCCCAACAATAATGGGTTCTTTGGCGACGGTTCTCTCTTATGTATTCTT
CGATCTATTGGCTTTAAACCGGAAAATTACACGAACTCTAACGTTAACAGGCTCCCGACCATGATTACGG
ATAGATACACGTTGGCTTCTAGATCCACAACATCCCGTTTACTTCAAAGTTATCTCAATAATTTTCACCC
CTACTGCCCTATCGTGCACTCACCGACGCTAATGATGTTGTATAATAACCAGATTGAAATCGCGTCGAAG
GATCAATGGCAAATCCTTTTTAACTGCATATTAGCCATTGGAGCCTGGTGTATAGAGGGGGAATCTACTG
ATATAGATGTTTTTTACTATCAAAATGCTAAATCTCATTTGACGAGCAAGGTCTTCGAGTCAGGTTCCAT
AATTTTGGTGACAGCCCTACATCTTCTGTCGCGATATACACAGTGGAGGCAGAAAACAAATACTAGCTAT
AATTTTCACAGCTTTTCCATAAGAATGGCCATATCATTGGGCTTGAATAGGGACCTCCCCTCGTCCTTCA
GTGATAGCAGCATTCTGGAACAAAGACGCCGAATTTGGTGGTCTGTCTACTCTTGGGAGATCCAATTGTC
CCTGCTTTATGGTCGATCCATCCAGCTTTCTCAGAATACAATCTCCTTCCCTTCTTCTGTCGACGATGTG
CAGCGTACCACAACAGGTCCCACCATATATCATGGCATCATTGAAACAGCAAGGCTCTTACAAGTTTTCA
CAAAAATCTATGAACTAGACAAAACAGTAACTGCAGAAAAAAGTCCTATATGTGCAAAAAAATGCTTGAT
GATTTGTAATGAGATTGAGGAGGTTTCGAGACAGGCACCAAAGTTTTTACAAATGGATATTTCCACCACC
GCTCTAACCAATTTGTTGAAGGAACACCCTTGGCTATCCTTTACAAGATTCGAACTGAAGTGGAAACAGT
TGTCTCTTATCATTTATGTATTAAGAGATTTTTTCACTAATTTTACCCAGAAAAAGTCACAACTAGAACA
GGATCAAAATGATCATCAAAGTTATGAAGTTAAACGATGCTCCATCATGTTAAGCGATGCAGCACAAAGA
ACTGTTATGTCTGTAAGTAGCTATATGGACAATCATAATGTCACCCCATATTTTGCCTGGAATTGTTCTT
ATTACTTGTTCAATGCAGTCCTAGTACCCATAAAGACTCTACTCTCAAACTCAAAATCGAATGCTGAGAA
TAACGAGACCGCACAATTATTACAACAAATTAACACTGTTCTGATGCTATTAAAAAAACTGGCCACTTTT
AAAATCCAGACTTGTGAAAAATACATTCAAGTACTGGAAGAGGTATGTGCGCCGTTTCTGTTATCACAGT
GTGCAATCCCATTACCGCATATCAGTTATAACAATAGTAATGGTAGCGCCATTAAAAATATTGTCGGTTC
TGCAACTATCGCCCAATACCCTACTCTTCCGGAGGAAAATGTCAACAATATCAGTGTTAAATATGTTTCT
CCTGGCTCAGTAGGGCCTTCACCTGTGCCATTGAAATCAGGAGCAAGTTTCAGTGATCTAGTCAAGCTGT
TATCTAACCGTCCACCCTCTCGTAACTCTCCAGTGACAATACCAAGAAGCACACCTTCGCATCGCTCAGT
CACGCCTTTTCTAGGGCAACAGCAACAGCTGCAATCATTAGTGCCACTGACCCCGTCTGCTTTGTTTGGT
GGCGCCAATTTTAATCAAAGTGGGAATATTGCTGATAGCTCATTGTCCTTCACTTTCACTAACAGTAGCA
ACGGTCCGAACCTCATAACAACTCAAACAAATTCTCAAGCGCTTTCACAACCAATTGCCTCCTCTAACGT
TCATGATAACTTCATGAATAATGAAATCACGGCTAGTAAAATTGATGATGGTAATAATTCAAAACCACTG
TCACCTGGTTGGACGGACCAAACTGCGTATAACGCGTTTGGAATCACTACAGGGATGTTTAATACCACTA
CAATGGATGATGTATATAACTATCTATTCGATGATGAAGATACCCCACCAAACCCAAAAAAAGAGTAAAA
TGAATCGTAGATACTGAAAAACCCCGCAAGTTCACTTCAACTGTGCATCGTGCACCATCTCAATTTCTTT
CATTTATACATCGTTTTGCCTTCTTTTATGTAACTATACTCCTCTAAGTTTCAATCTTGGCCATGTAACC
TCTGATCTATAGAATTTTTTAAATGACTAGAATTAATGCCCATCTTTTTTTTGGACCTAAATTCTTCATG
AAAATATATTACGAGGGCTTATTCAGAAGCTTATCGATACCGTCGACTAAAGCCAAATAGAAAATTATTC
AGTTCCTGGCTTAAGTTTTTAAAAGTGATATTATTTATTTGGTTGTAACCAACCAAAAGAATGTAAATAA
CTAATACATAATTATGTTAGTTTTAAGTTAGCAACAAATTGATTTTAGCTATATTAGCTACTTGGTTAAT
AAATAGAATATATTTATTTAAAGATAATTGCGTTTTTATTGTCAGGGAGTGAGTTTGCTTAAAAACTCGT
TTAGATCCACTAGTTCTAGAGCGGCCGCTGGCCACGGGTGCGCATGATCGTGCTCCTGTCGTTGAGGACC
CGGCTAGGCTGGCGGGGTTGCCTTACTGGTTAGCAGAATGAATCACCGATACGCGAGCGAACGTGAAGCG
ACTGCTGCTGCAAAACGTCTGCGACCTGAGCAACAACATGAATGGTCTTCGGTTTCCGTGTTTCGTAAAG
TCTGGAAACGCGGAAGTCAGCGCCCTGCACCATTATGTTCCGGAGGCGCGCCCTAGTTCCAGTGAAATCC
AAGCATTTTCTAAATTAAATGTATTCTTATTATTATAGTTGTTATTTTTGATATATATAAACAACACTAT
TATGCCCACCATTTTTTTGAGATGCATCTACACAAGGAACAAACACTGGATGTCACTTTCAGTTCAAATT
GTAACGCTAATCACTCCGAACAGGTCACAAAAAATTACCTTAAAAAGTCATAATATTAAATTAGAATAAA
TATAGCTGTGAGGGAAATATATACAAATATATTGGAGCAAATAAATTGTACATACAAATATTTATTACTA
ATTTCTATTGAGACGAAATGAACCACTCGGAACCATTTGAGCGAACCGAATCGCGCGGAACTAACGACAG
TCGCTCCAAGGTCGTCGAACAAAAGGTGAATGTGTTGCGGAGAGCGGGTGGGAGACAGCGAAAGAGCAAC
TACGAAACGTGGTGTGGTGGAGGTGAATTATGAAGAGGGCGCGCGATTTGAAAAGTATGTATATAAAAAA
TATATCCCGGTGTTTTATGTAGCGATAAACGAGTTTTTGATGTAAGGTATGCAGGTGTGTAAGTCTTTTG
GTTAGAAGACAAATCCAAAGTCTACTTGTGGGGATGTTCGAAGGGGAAATACTTGTATTCTATAGGTCAT
ATCTTGTTTTTATTGGCACAAATATAATTACATTAGCTTTTTGAGGGGGCAATAAACAGTAAACACGATG
GTAATAATGGTAAAAAAAAAAAACAAGCAGTTATTTCGGATATATGTCGGCTACTCCTTGCGTCGGGCCC
GAAGTCTTAGAGCCAGATATGCGAGCACCCGGAAGCTCACGATGAGAATGGCCAGACCCACGTAGTCCAG
CGGCAGATCGGCGGCGGAGAAGTTAAGCGTCTCCAGGATGACCTTGCCCGAACTGGGGCACGTGGTGTTC
GACGATGTGCAGCTAATTTCGCCCGGCTCCACGTCCGCCCATTGGTTAATCAGCAGACCCTCGTTGGCGT
AACGGAACCATGAGAGGTACGACAACCATTTGAGGTATACTGGCACCGAGCCCGAGTTCAAGAAGAAGCC
GCCAAAGAGCAGGAATGGTATGATAACCGGCGGACCCACAGACAGCGCCATCGAGGTCGAGGAGCTGGCG
CAGGATATTAGATATCCGAAGGACGTTGACACATTGGCCACCAGAGTGACCAGCGCCAGGCAGTTGAAGA
AGTGCAGCACTCCGGCCCGCAGTCCGATCATCGGATAGGCAATCGCCGTGAAGACCAGTGGCACTGTGAG
AAAAAGCGGCAATTCGGCAATCGTTTTGCCCAGAAAGTATGTGTCACAGCGATAAAGTCGACTTCGGGCC
TCCCTCATAAAAACTGGCAGCTCTGAGGTGAACACCTAAATCGAATCGATTCATTAGAAAGTTAGTAAAT
TATTGAAATGCAAATGTATTCTAAACATGACTTACATTTATCGTGGCAAAGACGTTTTGAAAGGTCATGT
TGGTCAGGAAGAGGAAGATGGCTCCGTTGATATTCATCACACCCACTTGCGTGAGTTGTTGGCCCAAAAA
GATGAGGCCAATCAAGATGGCAACCATCTGCAAATTAAAATGTTACTCGCATCTCATTAATATTCGCGAG
TTAAATGAAATTTATTTATCTTCTGCAAAACTATAAACTATACATCTCATTGAAAAAAACTAAGAAGGGT
GTGGAATCAGGCAATTCTATCTAAAATCTAGCGAATTTGTTTCCAAGAATTGTAAGCGTTATATCATTTG
TTTCCACTGGAACCACTCACCGTTGTCTGAATAAGTCGCACTTTTACGAGGAGTGGTTCCTTGAGCACCG
ACAGCCAGGATCGCCACAGGACCGCCCGGAACTGCATGAACCAGGTGGCCTTGTAGGTGTACCCATTCTC
CGGCTGCTCCAGTGGCTTCTCCAGATTTTTGGTGGCCAACAACTGCTCCATATCCCGGGCTACTTTGCTA
ATGGCAAAATTGTCGCATATCTTGGCGATCCGATCACGGGACTCGATCTCCCGTCCGGGCACAACGGCCA
ACACCTGTACGTAAAAGTCCGCCGGATTGTAGTTGGTAGGACACTGGGCACCCACGCTGGATAGGAGTTG
AGATGTTATGTAATACTAGATACCCTTAATAAACACATCGAACTCACTAGGAAAAGAAGTCGACGGCTTC
GCTGGGAGTGCCCAAGAAAGCTACCCTGCCCTCGGCCATCAGAAGGATCTTGTCAAAGAGCTCAAACAGC
TCGGAAGACGGCTGATGAATGGTCAGGATGACGGTCTTGCCCTTCTGCGACAGCTTCTTCAGCACCTGGA
CGACGCTGTGGGCGGTAAAGGAGTCCAGTCCGGAGGTGGGCTCATCGCAGATCAGAAGCGGCGGATCGGT
TAGAGCCTCGGAGGCGAATGCCAGACGCTTCCTTTCTCCGCCGGACAGACCTTTCACCCTGCCGGGCACA
CCGATGATCGTGTGCTGACATTTGCTGAGCGAAAGCTCCTGGATCACCTGATCCACGCGGGCCACTCGCT
GCCGATAGGTCAGATGTCGTGGCATCCGCACCATGGCTTGGAAAATCAGGTGTTCCCTGGCCGTTAGGGA
GCCGATAAAGAGGTCATCCTGCTGGACATAGGCGCACCTGGCCTGCATCTCCTTGGCGTCCACAGGTTGG
CCATTGAGCAGTCGCATCCCGGATGGCGATACTTGGATGCCCTGCGGCGATCGAAAGGCAAGGGCATTCA
GCAGGGTCGTCTTTCCGGCACCGGAACTGCCCATCACGGCCAAAAGTTCGCCCGGATAGGCCACGCCGCA
AACTGAGTTTCAAATTGGTAATTGGACCCTTTATTAAGATTTCACACAGATCAGCCGACTGCGAATAGAA
ACTCACCGTTCTTGAGCAAATGTTTCCTGGGCGCCGGTATGTGTCGCTCGTTGCAGAATAGTCCGCGTGT
CCGGTTGACCAGCTGCCGCCATCCGGAGCCCGGCTGATTGACCGCCCCAAAGATGTCCATATTGTGCCAG
GCATAGGTGAGGTTCTCGGCTAGTTGGCCGCTCCCTGAACCGGAGTCCTCCGGCGGACTGGGTGGCCGGA
GCGTGCCGTAGTTTTTGGCCTGCCCGAAGCCCTGGTTAATGCAGCTCTGCGAAGCCGCTCCGCTGTCACC
CTGCAATGATAGGGGATCTCAAATATCAACTACTAGCGTTATGCTCATCTAACCCCGAACAAAAAGTACC
CCGAAGTATCCTACGAAGTAGGTTTATACTTTTATTTATTTTTTGTGCATCTAGGATCAGCTTAAAATAT
CTGGTTGTTATATTTTTTGTAAAAAAGAATATAGTCGAAAATGAATGCCTTTAGATGTCTTGATCATGAT
ATGATCTCAAAAATTGTCTTATATAGCGAGAACAGCTACCAGAATAATCTGTTTCGTGTCACTATTTGTT
TGTGCAATTGCGGTTTGGGATTTTTGTGGGTCGCAGTTCTCACGCCGCATACAATTTGATGTTGCAATCG
CAGTTCCTATAGATCAAGTGAACTTAAGATGTATGCACATGTACTACTCACATTGTTCAGATGCTCGGCA
GATGGGTGTTTGCTGCCTCCGCGAATTAATAGCTCCTGATCCTCTTGGCCCATTGCCGGGATTTTTCACA
CTTTCCCCTGCTTACCCACCCAAAACCAATCACCACCCCAATCACTCAAAAAACAAACAAAAATAAGAAG
CGAGAGGAGTTTTGGCACAGCACTTTGTGTTTAATTGATGGCGTAAACCGCTTGGAGCTTCGTCACGAAA
CCGCTGACAAAATGCAACTGAAGGCGGACATTGACGCTACGTAACGCTACAAACGGTGGCGAAAGAGATA
GCGGACGCAGCGGCGAAAGAGACGGCGATATTTCTGTGGACAGAGAAGGAGGCAAACAGCGCTGACTTTG
AGTGGAATGTCATTTTGAGTGAGAGGTAATCGAAAGAACCTGGTACATCAAATACCCTTGGATCGAAGTA
AATTTAAAACTGATCAGATAAGTTCAATGATATCCAGTGCAGTAAAAAAAAAAAATGTTTTTTTTATCTA
CTTTCCGCAAAAATGGGTTTTATTAACTTACATACATACTAGGCGCGCCCATATGTTCGGCTTGTCGACA
TGCCCGCCGTGACCGTCGAGAACCCGCTGACGCTGCCCCGCGTATCCGCACCCGCCGACGCCGTCGCACG
TCCCGTGCTCACCGTGACCACCGCGCCCAGCGGTTTCGAGGGCGAGGGCTTCCCGGTGCGCCGCGCGTTC
GCCGGGATCAACTACCGCCACCTCGACCCGTTCATCATGATGGACCAGATGGGTGAGGTGGAGTACGCGC
CCGGGGAGCCCAAGGGCACGCCCTGGCACCCGCACCGCGGCTTCGAGACCGTGACCTACATCGTCGACGG
TAACATGTGAGCAAAAGGCCAGCAAAAGGCCAGGAACCGTAAAAAGGCCGCGTTGCTGGCGTTTTTCCAT
AGGCTCCGCCCCCCTGACGAGCATCACAAAAATCGACGCTCAAGTCAGAGGTGGCGAAACCCGACAGGAC
TATAAAGATACCAGGCGTTTCCCCCTGGAAGCTCCCTCGTGCGCTCTCCTGTTCCGACCCTGCCGCTTAC
CGGATACCTGTCCGCCTTTCTCCCTTCGGGAAGCGTGGCGCTTTCTCATAGCTCACGCTGTAGGTATCTC
AGTTCGGTGTAGGTCGTTCGCTCCAAGCTGGGCTGTGTGCACGAACCCCCCGTTCAGCCCGACCGCTGCG
CCTTATCCGGTAACTATCGTCTTGAGTCCAACCCGGTAAGACACGACTTATCGCCACTGGCAGCAGCCAC
TGGTAACAGGATTAGCAGAGCGAGGTATGTAGGCGGTGCTACAGAGTTCTTGAAGTGGTGGCCTAACTAC
GGCTACACTAGAAGAACAGTATTTGGTATCTGCGCTCTGCTGAAGCCAGTTACCTTCGGAAAAAGAGTTG
GTAGCTCTTGATCCGGCAAACAAACCACCGCTGGTAGCGGTGGTTTTTTTGTTTGCAAGCAGCAGATTAC
GCGCAGAAAAAAAGGATCTCAAGAAGATCCTTTGATCTTTTCTACGGGGTCTGACGCTCAGTGGAACGAA
AACTCACGTTAAGGGATTTTGGTCATGAGATTATCAAAAAGGATCTTCACCTAGATCCTTTTAAATTAAA
AATGAAGTTTTAAATCAATCTAAAGTATATATGAGTAAACTTGGTCTGACAGTTACCAATGCTTAATCAG
TGAGGCACCTATCTCAGCGATCTGTCTATTTCGTTCATCCATAGTTGCCTGACTCCCCGTCGTGTAGATA
ACTACGATACGGGAGGGCTTACCATCTGGCCCCAGTGCTGCAATGATACCGCGAGACCCACGCTCACCGG
CTCCAGATTTATCAGCAATAAACCAGCCAGCCGGAAGGGCCGAGCGCAGAAGTGGTCCTGCAACTTTATC
CGCCTCCATCCAGTCTATTAATTGTTGCCGGGAAGCTAGAGTAAGTAGTTCGCCAGTTAATAGTTTGCGC
AACGTTGTTGCCATTGCTACAGGCATCGTGGTGTCACGCTCGTCGTTTGGTATGGCTTCATTCAGCTCCG
GTTCCCAACGATCAAGGCGAGTTACATGATCCCCCATGTTGTGCAAAAAAGCGGTTAGCTCCTTCGGTCC
TCCGATCGTTGTCAGAAGTAAGTTGGCCGCAGTGTTATCACTCATGGTTATGGCAGCACTGCATAATTCT
CTTACTGTCATGCCATCCGTAAGATGCTTTTCTGTGACTGGTGAGTACTCAACCAAGTCATTCTGAGAAT
AGTGTATGCGGCGACCGAGTTGCTCTTGCCCGGCGTCAATACGGGATAATACCGCGCCACATAGCAGAAC
TTTAAAAGTGCTCATCATTGGAAAACGTTCTTCGGGGCGAAAACTCTCAAGGATCTTACCGCTGTTGAGA
TCCAGTTCGATGTAACCCACTCGTGCACCCAACTGATCTTCAGCATCTTTTACTTTCACCAGCGTTTCTG
GGTGAGCAAAAACAGGAAGGCAAAATGCCGCAAAAAAGGGAATAAGGGCGACACGGAAATGTTGAATACT
CATACTCTTCCTTTTTCAATATTATTGAAGCATTTATCAGGGTTATTGTCTCATGAGCGGATACATATTT
GAATGTATTTAGAAAAATAAACAAATAGGGGTTCCGCGCACATTTCCCCGAAAAGTGCCACCTGAGTC
