>Addgene plasmid #17574 | pBPGw | addgene partial sequence | sequence record 23493 | 17574 with GW-3'
TCGTNTCGGGGAGAGTGGCTGATCTCAGCCACCGCGAAAATGACATCAAAAACGCCATTAACCTGATGTT
CTGGGGAATATAAATGTCAGGCTCCCTTATACACAGCCAGTCTGCAGGTCGACCATAGTGACTGGATATG
TTGTGTTTTACAGTATTATGTAGTCTGTTTTTTATGCAAAATCTAATTTAATATATTGATATTTATATCA
TTTTACGTTTCTCGTTCAGCTTTCTTGTACAAAGTGGTGATAAACGGCCGGCCAGATCTGGTACCAGATC
CGGGATCCCGTAAGCAAATAAACAAGCGCAGCTGAACAAGCTAAACAATCTGCAGCCCAAGCTTGAAGCA
AGCCTCCTGAAAGATGAAGCTACTGTCTTCTATCGAACAAGCATGCGATATTTGCCGACTTAAAAAGCTC
AAGTGCTCCAAAGAAAAACCGAAGTGCGCCAAGTGTCTGAAGAACAACTGGGAGTGTCGCTACTCTCCCA
AAACCAAAAGGTCTCCGCTGACTAGGGCACATCTGACAGAAGTGGAATCAAGGCTAGAAAGACTGGAACA
GCTATTTCTACTGATTTTTCCTCGAGAAGACCTTGACATGATTTTGAAAATGGATTCTTTACAGGATATA
AAAGCATTGTTAACAGNATTTTNTGGTACAAGAATATGTGAATAAAGATGCCGTCCACAGATAGATTGGC
TTCNGTGGANACTGGATATGCCTCTANCATGAGACAGCATAGAATAAGTGCGACATCATCTTCGGAAGAG
AGTAGTACNAAGGTCAAGACGTNGACTGTTCG
